Addgene plasmid #122123: Sm-Myocardin Omni-AdenoX
Purpose: Expression of the smooth muscle version of myocardin
Depositing lab: Paul Herring. Depositing organization: Indiana University School of Medicine, Indianapolis. Publication: The SWI/SNF chromatin remodeling complex regulates myocardin-induced smooth muscle-specific gene expression. Zhou J, Zhang M, Fang H, El-Mounayri O, Rodenberg JM, Imbalzano AN, Herring BP. Arterioscler Thromb Vasc Biol. 2009 Jun;29(6):921-8. doi: 10.1161/ATVBAHA.109.187229. Epub 2009 Apr 2. PubMed 19342595.
Backbone
  Vector backbone: AdenoX
  Backbone manufacturer: Clontech
  Vector type: Adenoviral
Growth in bacteria
  Bacterial resistance: Ampicillin, 100 μg/mL
  Growth temperature: 37°C
  Growth strain: NEB Stable
  Copy number: Low Copy
Gene/Insert
  Gene/Insert name: Myocardin
  Species: M. musculus (mouse)
  Insert size (bp): 2575
  Entrez Gene: Myocd (a.k.a. BSAC2A, Srfcp)
  Tag / fusion protein: Omni (N terminal on insert)
  Cloning method: Restriction Enzyme; 5′ cloning site Unknown (unknown if destroyed); 3′ cloning site Unknown (unknown if destroyed)
Terms and licenses: Academic/Nonprofit Terms; Industry Terms: Not Available to Industry
Depositor comments: Myocardin contains an A435T difference compared to the Myocd NCBI entry. The functional consequence of this difference is unknown.
How to cite: Sm-Myocardin Omni-AdenoX was a gift from Paul Herring (Addgene plasmid # 122123 ; http://n2t.net/addgene:122123 ; RRID:Addgene_122123)
