[The description below was written by a language model from this plasmid's Addgene catalogue record and pLannotate feature annotations shown in this document.]
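Description:
Sm-Myocardin Omni-AdenoX is a recombinant adenoviral genome plasmid of about 36.6 kb, built on the Clontech AdenoX backbone and designed to express the smooth muscle form of mouse myocardin (Myocd) in mammalian cells. The annotated sequence shows a human adenovirus serotype 5-type genome bounded by two inverted terminal repeats, with the Ad5 Ψ packaging signal next to the left ITR. It retains the late structural genes (penton base, hexon, fiber, proteins IIIa, VI, VIII and IX), the replication genes (DNA polymerase, preterminal protein, DNA-binding protein), the VA RNAs and E4 open reading frames. No E1 or E3 coding regions are annotated, and the expression cassette sits where E1 would normally lie, between Ψ and protein IX. This matches a replication-defective vector that would need a complementing packaging line, although the record does not state this. Between the ITRs lies a small bacterial segment carrying a ColE1/pUC-type origin, an f1 origin, ampicillin resistance and lac/lacZα remnants. The catalogue lists the plasmid as low copy.

The payload is driven by the CMV immediate-early enhancer and promoter and terminated by the bovine growth hormone polyadenylation signal. Downstream of a T7 promoter, the reading frame begins with a T7 gene 10 leader fragment and an Xpress epitope, which presumably correspond to the N-terminal "Omni" tag named in the catalogue. The Myocd coding sequence of roughly 2.6 kb follows. Myocardin is a serum response factor cofactor that activates CArG box-dependent smooth muscle and cardiac genes. The depositor notes an A435T difference from the reference entry, of unknown functional consequence. The construct serves to produce adenovirus for epitope-tagged myocardin overexpression, and the associated work examined chromatin remodelling in myocardin-induced smooth muscle gene expression.
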