Features (pLannotate 1.2.2; 50 found; start..end, strand, type, name):
    379..2091    +  CDS            L2: CAPSP_ADE05 - Experimental evidence at protein level: Swiss-Prot protein existence level 1. Major capsid protein that self-associates to form penton base pentamers, each in the shape of a pentagon, situated at the 12 vertices of the pseudo T=25 capsid. Involved in virus secondary attachment to host cell after initial attachment by the fiber protein. Binds host integrin heterodimer ITGAV-ITGB5 (alphaV-beta5) thereby triggering clathrin-mediated endocytosis of virions. Mediates initial virus attachment to CXADR-negative cells. Binding to integrins ITGAV-ITGB5 also seems to induce macropinocytosi
   2101..2694    +  CDS            L2: NP_ADE02 - Experimental evidence at protein level: Swiss-Prot protein existence level 1. Plays a role in the inhibition of host immune response within the nucleus. Interacts with cellular nucleosomes and immobilizes the host immune danger signal HMGB1 on chromatin. In turn, prevents HMGB1 release out of the cell and thus decreases inflammation. Plays also a role in the wrapping and condensation of the viral DNA. May also promote viral genome import into the nucleus. From Human adenovirus C serotype 2 (HAdV-2) (Human adenovirus 2).
   2767..3870    +  CDS            L2: CORE5_ADE05 - Experimental evidence at protein level: Swiss-Prot protein existence level 1. Associates loosely with the viral DNA to form an outer shell around the nucleoprotein-DNA complex and links it with the capsid by binding the endosome lysis protein. Dissociates from the viral genome during entry. Might be involved in nuclear capsid assembly of the viral particles through its association with NPM1/nucleophosmin. From Human adenovirus C serotype 5 (HAdV-5) (Human adenovirus 5).
   3901..4140    +  CDS            COR10_ADE02: Experimental evidence at protein level: Swiss-Prot protein existence level 1. [Pre-core protein X]: Interacts with the viral DNA and aids in tightly condensing it within the capsid. Cleavage of pre-core protein X may serve to partially relax this structure within the mature virion prior to its entry into the nucleus. From Human adenovirus C serotype 2 (HAdV-2) (Human adenovirus 2).
   4226..4975    +  CDS            L3: CAP6_ADE05 - Experimental evidence at protein level: Swiss-Prot protein existence level 1. [Protease cofactor]: Cofactor that activates the viral protease. Binds to viral protease in a 1:1 ratio. From Human adenovirus C serotype 5 (HAdV-5) (Human adenovirus 5).
   5064..7919    +  CDS            L3 (sequence partly withheld): CAPSH_ADE05 - Experimental evidence at protein level: Swiss-Prot protein existence level 1. Major capsid protein that self-associates to form 240 hexon trimers, each in the shape of a hexagon, building most of the pseudo T=25 capsid. Assembled into trimeric units with the help of the chaperone shutoff protein. Transported by pre-protein VI to the nucleus where it associates with other structural proteins to form an empty capsid. Might be involved, through its interaction with host dyneins, in the intracellular microtubule-dependent transport of incoming viral capsid to the nucleus. From Human
   7955..8566    +  CDS            L3: PRO_ADE05 - Experimental evidence at transcript level: Swiss-Prot protein existence level 2. Cleaves viral precursor proteins (pTP, pIIIa, pVI, pVII, pVIII, and pX) inside newly assembled particles giving rise to mature virions. Protease complexed to its cofactor slides along the viral DNA to specifically locate and cleave the viral precursors. Mature virions have a weakened organization compared to the unmature virions, thereby facilitating subsequent uncoating. Without maturation, the particle lacks infectivity and is unable to uncoat. Late in adenovirus infection, in the cytoplasm, may part
   8668..10254   -  CDS            DBP: DNB2_ADE05 - Experimental evidence at protein level: Swiss-Prot protein existence level 1. Plays a role in the elongation phase of viral strand displacement replication by unwinding the template in an ATP- independent fashion, employing its capacity to form multimers. Also enhances the rate of initiation. Released from template upon second strand synthesis. Assembles in complex with viral pTP, viral pol, host NFIA and host POU2F1/OCT1 on viral origin of replication. Covers the whole ssDNA genome during synthesis. The complementary strand synthesis induces its relese from DNA template. May inhi
  10283..12703   +  CDS            L4: SHUT_ADE05 - Experimental evidence at protein level: Swiss-Prot protein existence level 1. Protein that inhibits host translation while promoting late viral translation by ribosome shunting. Blocks host cap-dependent translation by binding to eIF4G, displacing MKNK1 from cap initiation complexes and preventing EIF4E phosphorylation. Binds to the tripartite leader sequence of viral late mRNAs and recruits host eIF4G, PABPC1/poly-A binding protein and 40S ribosomes subunits on viral mRNAs, allowing ribosome shunting and efficient translation of late viral mRNAs even though conventional translati
  12916..13299   +  CDS            SF33K_ADE02 (fragment): Experimental evidence at protein level: Swiss-Prot protein existence level 1. Probably functions as the small terminase that is part of the molecular motor that translocates genomic DNA in empty capsid during DNA packaging. This motor is located at a unique vertex and comprises at least the IVa2 ATPase, the small terminase 33K and probably a portal. Forms a ring-like structure of about 17 nm in which genomic DNA is translocated into the capsid. Stimulates IVa2 ATPase activity in the presence of the viral genome. Once the DNA is packaged, the terminase detaches: the 33K protein is present in th
  13390..14070   +  CDS            L4: CAP8_ADE02 - Experimental evidence at protein level: Swiss-Prot protein existence level 1. [Hexon-linking protein-C]: Structural component of the virion that acts as a cement protein on the capsid interior and which glue the peripentonal hexons and group-of-nine hexons together. From Human adenovirus C serotype 2 (HAdV-2) (Human adenovirus 2).
  14124..15866   +  CDS            SPIKE_ADE05: Experimental evidence at protein level: Swiss-Prot protein existence level 1. Forms spikes that protrude from each vertex of the icosahedral capsid. Interacts with host coxsackievirus and adenovirus receptor CXADR located at the cell tight junctions to provide virion initial attachment to target cell. The fiber protein binds to CXADR with a higher affinity than CXADR binds to itself, thereby blocking the cell-cell adhesion function of CXADR dimers and leading to local disruption of the tight junction. Fiber protein present on neo- synthesized particles may thus disrupt the junctional integrity
  15999..16076   -  CDS            E417_ADE03: Protein predicted: Swiss-Prot protein existence level 4. From Human adenovirus B serotype 3 (HAdV-3) (Human adenovirus 3).
  16278..17159   -  CDS            E434_ADE02: Experimental evidence at protein level: Swiss-Prot protein existence level 1. Plays a major role to prevent cellular inhibition of viral genome replication by nuclear bodies. Assembles an SCF-like E3 ubiquitin ligase complex based on the cellular proteins ELOB, ELOC, CUL5 and RBX1, in cooperation with viral E1B-55K. This viral RING-type ligase ubiquitinates cellular substrates prior to proteasomal degradation: p53/TP53, LIG4, MRE11-RAD50-NBS1 (MRN) complex, ITGA3, DAXX and BLM. From Human adenovirus C serotype 2 (HAdV-2) (Human adenovirus 2).
  17438..17785   -  CDS            E411_ADE05: Experimental evidence at protein level: Swiss-Prot protein existence level 1. From Human adenovirus C serotype 5 (HAdV-5) (Human adenovirus 5).
  17785..18174   -  CDS            E4RF2_ADE02: Protein predicted: Swiss-Prot protein existence level 4. From Human adenovirus C serotype 2 (HAdV-2) (Human adenovirus 2).
  18225..18608   -  CDS            E4RF1_ADE02: Experimental evidence at protein level: Swiss-Prot protein existence level 1. May modulate tight-junctions functions of infected cells through interactions with PDZ proteins. E4 ORF1 has ben show for Adenovirus 9 to interact with protein involved in tight junction regulation. May play a role in mTOR activation by activating PI3- kinase, thus overriding cellular checkpoint for translation. From Human adenovirus C serotype 2 (HAdV-2) (Human adenovirus 2).
  18918..19020   -  repeat_region  ITR: inverted terminal repeat of human adenovirus serotype 5 inverted
  19100..19118   -  promoter       T7 promoter: promoter for bacteriophage T7 RNA polymerase
  19121..19278   +  CDS            lacZα (fragment): LacZα fragment of β-galactosidase; lacZ fragment
  19309..19737   -  rep_origin     f1 ori (sequence partly withheld): f1 bacteriophage origin of replication; arrow indicates direction of (+) strand synthesis
  19738..19789   -  misc_feature   bom (fragment): basis of mobility region from pBR322
  19816..19920   +  promoter       AmpR promoter: bla
  19921..20781   +  CDS            AmpR: β-lactamase; bla; confers resistance to ampicillin, carbenicillin, and related antibiotics
  20952..21540   +  rep_origin     ori: high-copy-number ColE1/pMB1/pBR322/pUC origin of replication
  21723..21815   +  CDS            lacI (fragment): lac repressor; lacI; The lac repressor binds to the lac operator to inhibit transcription in E. coli. This inhibition can be relieved by adding lactose or isopropyl-β-D-thiogalactopyranoside (IPTG).
  21828..21849   +  protein_bind   CAP binding site: CAP binding activates transcription in the presence of cAMP. E. coli catabolite activator protein
  21864..21894   +  promoter       lac promoter: promoter for the E. coli lac operon
  21898..21920   +  protein_bind   lac operator (fragment): The lac repressor binds to the lac operator to inhibit transcription in E. coli. This inhibition can be relieved by adding lactose or isopropyl-β-D-thiogalactopyranoside (IPTG). lac repressor encoded by lacI
  21960..21978   +  promoter       SP6 promoter: promoter for bacteriophage SP6 RNA polymerase
  22010..22112   +  repeat_region  ITR: inverted terminal repeat of human adenovirus serotype 5 inverted
  22200..22350   +  misc_signal    Ad5 Ψ: packaging signal for adenovirus serotype 5
  22410..22462   -  misc_feature   bom (fragment): basis of mobility region from pBR322
  22617..22996   +  enhancer       CMV enhancer: human cytomegalovirus immediate early enhancer
  22997..23200   +  promoter       CMV promoter: human cytomegalovirus (CMV) immediate early promoter
  23196..23229   +  LTR            5' LTR (truncated) (fragment): truncated 5' long terminal repeat (LTR) from HIV-1
  23245..23263   +  promoter       T7 promoter: promoter for bacteriophage T7 RNA polymerase
  23275..23306   +  CDS            T7 tag (gene 10 leader) (fragment): leader peptide from bacteriophage T7 gene 10 promotes efficient translation in E. coli
  23310..23333   +  CDS            Xpress™ tag: Xpress™ epitope tag, including an enterokinase recognition and cleavage site
  23346..25910   +  CDS            Myocd (fragment): MYCD_MOUSE - Also known as Bsac2, Mycd, Srfcp. Experimental evidence at protein level: Swiss-Prot protein existence level 1. Smooth muscle cells (SM) and cardiac muscle cells-specific transcriptional factor which uses the canonical single or multiple CArG boxes DNA sequence. Acts as a cofactor of serum response factor (SRF) with the potential to modulate SRF-target genes. Plays a crucial role in cardiogenesis, urinary bladder development, and differentiation of the smooth muscle cell lineage (myogenesis). Isoform 1 mediates the cardiac transcription factor MEF2C-dependent transcription. Isofor
  25984..26208   +  polyA_signal   bGH poly(A) signal: bovine growth hormone polyadenylation signal
  26212..26231   +  promoter       SV40 promoter (fragment): SV40 enhancer and early promoter
  26389..26808   +  CDS            IX: CAP9_ADE05 - Experimental evidence at protein level: Swiss-Prot protein existence level 1. Structural component of the virion that acts as a cement protein on the capsid exterior and forms triskelion structures consisting of three molecules that stabilize three hexon trimers at the center of each icosahedral facet and fixes the peripentonal hexons. Dispensable for assembly. During virus entry, recruits the anterograde motor kinesin-1 to the capsid docked at the nuclear pore complex thereby subjecting the docked capsid to a pulling force. The resulting tension leads to capsid disruption, disper
  26895..28124   -  CDS            IVa2 (fragment): PKG1_ADEM1 - Protein inferred from homology: Swiss-Prot protein existence level 3. Component of the packaging machinery which encapsidates the viral DNA into preformed capsids and transcriptional activator of the viral major late promoter (MLP). Binds, along with packaging proteins 2 and 3, to the specific packaging sequence on the left end of viral genomic DNA and displays ATPase activity thereby providing the power stroke of the packaging machinery. The activity of packaging protein IVa2 is stimulated by protein 33K which acts as a terminase. May be the protein that pumps DNA into the capsid
  27980..31147   -  CDS            POL: DPOL_ADE05 - Experimental evidence at protein level: Swiss-Prot protein existence level 1. Eukaryotic-type DNA polymerase involved in viral genomic replication. DNA synthesis is protein primed, and acts in a strand displacement replication. Assembles in complex with viral pTP, DBP, host NFIA and host POU2F1/OCT1 on viral origin of replication. The polymerase covalently transfers dCMP onto pTP, thereby initiating complementary strand synthesis. From Human adenovirus C serotype 5 (HAdV-5) (Human adenovirus 5).
  31366..33369   -  CDS            PTP: TERM_ADE05 - Experimental evidence at protein level: Swiss-Prot protein existence level 1. Protein covalently bound to the viral DNA that acts as a primer for viral genomic replication by DNA strand displacement. Assembles on the viral origin of replication in an initiation complex with viral polymerase, DBP, host NFIA and host POU2F1/OCT1. During initiation, the polymerase covalently couples the first dCTP with Ser- 580 of pTP. The terminal protein stimulates the template activity over 20 fold compared to protein-free templates. Neo-synthesized viral genomes are linked to two preterminal prot
  33398..33554   +  ncRNA          VA: Accession: RF00102 - VA RNA
  33653..33810   +  ncRNA          VA: Accession: RF00102 - VA RNA
  33828..35072   +  CDS            L1: PKG3_ADE05 - Experimental evidence at protein level: Swiss-Prot protein existence level 1. Involved in viral genome packaging through its interaction with packaging proteins 1 and 2. After proteolytic cleavage by adenovirus protease, L1 52/55k protein is removed from the capsid during viral maturation. From Human adenovirus C serotype 5 (HAdV-5) (Human adenovirus 5).
  35096..294     +  CDS            CAP3_ADE05 (across the origin): Experimental evidence at protein level: Swiss-Prot protein existence level 1. Structural component of the virion that acts as a cement protein on the capsid exterior and which mediates the interactions between the hexons, including the peripentonal hexons, and reaches all the way to the penton vertices. Two hexon linking proteins IIIa, one from each facet, stabilize the unique edge interface between a pair of facets. As the virus enters the host cell, hexon linking proteins IIIa are shed concomitant with virion acidification in the endosome. During virus assembly, seems to play a role in the s
>Addgene plasmid #122123 | Sm-Myocardin Omni-AdenoX | addgene full sequence | sequence record 237285 | Addgene NGS Result
GAGGAGTACCTAAACAACTCGCTGCTGCAGCCGCAGCGCGAAAAAAACCTGCCTCCGGCATTTCCCAACA
ACGGGATAGAGAGCCTAGTGGACAAGATGAGTAGATGGAAGACGTACGCGCAGGAGCACAGGGACGTGCC
AGGCCCGCGCCCGCCCACCCGTCGTCAAAGGCACGACCGTCAGCGGGGTCTGGTGTGGGAGGACGATGAC
TCGGCAGACGACAGCAGCGTCCTGGATTTGGGAGGGAGTGGCAACCCGTTTGCGCACCTTCGCCCCAGGC
TGGGGAGAATGTTTTAAAAAAAAAAAAAGCATGATGCAAAATAAAAAACTCACCAAGGCCATGGCACCGA
GCGTTGGTTTTCTTGTATTCCCCTTAGTATGCGGCGCGCGGCGATGTATGAGGAAGGTCCTCCTCCCTCC
TACGAGAGTGTGGTGAGCGCGGCGCCAGTGGCGGCGGCGCTGGGTTCTCCCTTCGATGCTCCCCTGGACC
CGCCGTTTGTGCCTCCGCGGTACCTGCGGCCTACCGGGGGGAGAAACAGCATCCGTTACTCTGAGTTGGC
ACCCCTATTCGACACCACCCGTGTGTACCTGGTGGACAACAAGTCAACGGATGTGGCATCCCTGAACTAC
CAGAACGACCACAGCAACTTTCTGACCACGGTCATTCAAAACAATGACTACAGCCCGGGGGAGGCAAGCA
CACAGACCATCAATCTTGACGACCGGTCGCACTGGGGCGGCGACCTGAAAACCATCCTGCATACCAACAT
GCCAAATGTGAACGAGTTCATGTTTACCAATAAGTTTAAGGCGCGGGTGATGGTGTCGCGCTTGCCTACT
AAGGACAATCAGGTGGAGCTGAAATACGAGTGGGTGGAGTTCACGCTGCCCGAGGGCAACTACTCCGAGA
CCATGACCATAGACCTTATGAACAACGCGATCGTGGAGCACTACTTGAAAGTGGGCAGACAGAACGGGGT
TCTGGAAAGCGACATCGGGGTAAAGTTTGACACCCGCAACTTCAGACTGGGGTTTGACCCCGTCACTGGT
CTTGTCATGCCTGGGGTATATACAAACGAAGCCTTCCATCCAGACATCATTTTGCTGCCAGGATGCGGGG
TGGACTTCACCCACAGCCGCCTGAGCAACTTGTTGGGCATCCGCAAGCGGCAACCCTTCCAGGAGGGCTT
TAGGATCACCTACGATGATCTGGAGGGTGGTAACATTCCCGCACTGTTGGATGTGGACGCCTACCAGGCG
AGCTTGAAAGATGACACCGAACAGGGCGGGGGTGGCGCAGGCGGCAGCAACAGCAGTGGCAGCGGCGCGG
AAGAGAACTCCAACGCGGCAGCCGCGGCAATGCAGCCGGTGGAGGACATGAACGATCATGCCATTCGCGG
CGACACCTTTGCCACACGGGCTGAGGAGAAGCGCGCTGAGGCCGAAGCAGCGGCCGAAGCTGCCGCCCCC
GCTGCGCAACCCGAGGTCGAGAAGCCTCAGAAGAAACCGGTGATCAAACCCCTGACAGAGGACAGCAAGA
AACGCAGTTACAACCTAATAAGCAATGACAGCACCTTCACCCAGTACCGCAGCTGGTACCTTGCATACAA
CTACGGCGACCCTCAGACCGGAATCCGCTCATGGACCCTGCTTTGCACTCCTGACGTAACCTGCGGCTCG
GAGCAGGTCTACTGGTCGTTGCCAGACATGATGCAAGACCCCGTGACCTTCCGCTCCACGCGCCAGATCA
GCAACTTTCCGGTGGTGGGCGCCGAGCTGTTGCCCGTGCACTCCAAGAGCTTCTACAACGACCAGGCCGT
CTACTCCCAACTCATCCGCCAGTTTACCTCTCTGACCCACGTGTTCAATCGCTTTCCCGAGAACCAGATT
TTGGCGCGCCCGCCAGCCCCCACCATCACCACCGTCAGTGAAAACGTTCCTGCTCTCACAGATCACGGGA
CGCTACCGCTGCGCAACAGCATCGGAGGAGTCCAGCGAGTGACCATTACTGACGCCAGACGCCGCACCTG
CCCCTACGTTTACAAGGCCCTGGGCATAGTCTCGCCGCGCGTCCTATCGAGCCGCACTTTTTGAGCAAGC
ATGTCCATCCTTATATCGCCCAGCAATAACACAGGCTGGGGCCTGCGCTTCCCAAGCAAGATGTTTGGCG
GGGCCAAGAAGCGCTCCGACCAACACCCAGTGCGCGTGCGCGGGCACTACCGCGCGCCCTGGGGCGCGCA
CAAACGCGGCCGCACTGGGCGCACCACCGTCGATGACGCCATCGACGCGGTGGTGGAGGAGGCGCGCAAC
TACACGCCCACGCCGCCACCAGTGTCCACAGTGGACGCGGCCATTCAGACCGTGGTGCGCGGAGCCCGGC
GCTATGCTAAAATGAAGAGACGGCGGAGGCGCGTAGCACGTCGCCACCGCCGCCGACCCGGCACTGCCGC
CCAACGCGCGGCGGCGGCCCTGCTTAACCGCGCACGTCGCACCGGCCGACGGGCGGCCATGCGGGCCGCT
CGAAGGCTGGCCGCGGGTATTGTCACTGTGCCCCCCAGGTCCAGGCGACGAGCGGCCGCCGCAGCAGCCG
CGGCCATTAGTGCTATGACTCAGGGTCGCAGGGGCAACGTGTATTGGGTGCGCGACTCGGTTAGCGGCCT
GCGCGTGCCCGTGCGCACCCGCCCCCCGCGCAACTAGATTGCAAGAAAAAACTACTTAGACTCGTACTGT
TGTATGTATCCAGCGGCGGCGGCGCGCAACGAAGCTATGTCCAAGCGCAAAATCAAAGAAGAGATGCTCC
AGGTCATCGCGCCGGAGATCTATGGCCCCCCGAAGAAGGAAGAGCAGGATTACAAGCCCCGAAAGCTAAA
GCGGGTCAAAAAGAAAAAGAAAGATGATGATGATGAACTTGACGACGAGGTGGAACTGCTGCACGCTACC
GCGCCCAGGCGACGGGTACAGTGGAAAGGTCGACGCGTAAAACGTGTTTTGCGACCCGGCACCACCGTAG
TCTTTACGCCCGGTGAGCGCTCCACCCGCACCTACAAGCGCGTGTATGATGAGGTGTACGGCGACGAGGA
CCTGCTTGAGCAGGCCAACGAGCGCCTCGGGGAGTTTGCCTACGGAAAGCGGCATAAGGACATGCTGGCG
TTGCCGCTGGACGAGGGCAACCCAACACCTAGCCTAAAGCCCGTAACACTGCAGCAGGTGCTGCCCGCGC
TTGCACCGTCCGAAGAAAAGCGCGGCCTAAAGCGCGAGTCTGGTGACTTGGCACCCACCGTGCAGCTGAT
GGTACCCAAGCGCCAGCGACTGGAAGATGTCTTGGAAAAAATGACCGTGGAACCTGGGCTGGAGCCCGAG
GTCCGCGTGCGGCCAATCAAGCAGGTGGCGCCGGGACTGGGCGTGCAGACCGTGGACGTTCAGATACCCA
CTACCAGTAGCACCAGTATTGCCACCGCCACAGAGGGCATGGAGACACAAACGTCCCCGGTTGCCTCAGC
GGTGGCGGATGCCGCGGTGCAGGCGGTCGCTGCGGCCGCGTCCAAGACCTCTACGGAGGTGCAAACGGAC
CCGTGGATGTTTCGCGTTTCAGCCCCCCGGCGCCCGCGCCGTTCGAGGAAGTACGGCGCCGCCAGCGCGC
TACTGCCCGAATATGCCCTACATCCTTCCATTGCGCCTACCCCCGGCTATCGTGGCTACACCTACCGCCC
CAGAAGACGAGCAACTACCCGACGCCGAACCACCACTGGAACCCGCCGCCGCCGTCGCCGTCGCCAGCCC
GTGCTGGCCCCGATTTCCGTGCGCAGGGTGGCTCGCGAAGGAGGCAGGACCCTGGTGCTGCCAACAGCGC
GCTACCACCCCAGCATCGTTTAAAAGCCGGTCTTTGTGGTTCTTGCAGATATGGCCCTCACCTGCCGCCT
CCGTTTCCCGGTGCCGGGATTCCGAGGAAGAATGCACCGTAGGAGGGGCATGGCCGGCCACGGCCTGACG
GGCGGCATGCGTCGTGCGCACCACCGGCGGCGGCGCGCGTCGCACCGTCGCATGCGCGGCGGTATCCTGC
CCCTCCTTATTCCACTGATCGCCGCGGCGATTGGCGCCGTGCCCGGAATTGCATCCGTGGCCTTGCAGGC
GCAGAGACACTGATTAAAAACAAGTTGCATGTGGAAAAATCAAAATAAAAAGTCTGGACTCTCACGCTCG
CTTGGTCCTGTAACTATTTTGTAGAATGGAAGACATCAACTTTGCGTCTCTGGCCCCGCGACACGGCTCG
CGCCCGTTCATGGGAAACTGGCAAGATATCGGCACCAGCAATATGAGCGGTGGCGCCTTCAGCTGGGGCT
CGCTGTGGAGCGGCATTAAAAATTTCGGTTCCACCGTTAAGAACTATGGCAGCAAGGCCTGGAACAGCAG
CACAGGCCAGATGCTGAGGGATAAGTTGAAAGAGCAAAATTTCCAACAAAAGGTGGTAGATGGCCTGGCC
TCTGGCATTAGCGGGGTGGTGGACCTGGCCAACCAGGCAGTGCAAAATAAGATTAACAGTAAGCTTGATC
CCCGCCCTCCCGTAGAGGAGCCTCCACCGGCCGTGGAGACAGTGTCTCCAGAGGGGCGTGGCGAAAAGCG
TCCGCGCCCCGACAGGGAAGAAACTCTGGTGACGCAAATAGACGAGCCTCCCTCGTACGAGGAGGCACTA
AAGCAAGGCCTGCCCACCACCCGTCCCATCGCGCCCATGGCTACCGGAGTGCTGGGCCAGCACACACCCG
TAACGCTGGACCTGCCTCCCCCCGCCGACACCCAGCAGAAACCTGTGCTGCCAGGCCCGACCGCCGTTGT
TGTAACCCGTCCTAGCCGCGCGTCCCTGCGCCGCGCCGCCAGCGGTCCGCGATCGTTGCGGCCCGTAGCC
AGTGGCAACTGGCAAAGCACACTGAACAGCATCGTGGGTCTGGGGGTGCAATCCCTGAAGCGCCGACGAT
GCTTCTGATAGCTAACGTGTCGTATGTGTGTCATGTATGCGTCCATGTCGCCGCCAGAGGAGCTGCTGAG
CCGCCGCGCGCCCGCTTTCCAAGATGGCTACCCCTTCGATGATGCCGCAGTGGTCTTACATGCACATCTC
GGGCCAGGACGCCTCGGAGTACCTGAGCCCCGGGCTGGTGCAGTTTGCCCGCGCCACCGAGACGTACTTC
AGCCTGAATAACAAGTTTAGAAACCCCACGGTGGCGCCTACGCACGACGTGACCACAGACCGGTCCCAGC
GTTTGACGCTGCGGTTCATCCCTGTGGACCGTGAGGATACTGCGTACTCGTACAAGGCGCGGTTCACCCT
AGCTGTGGGTGATAACCGTGTGCTGGACATGGCTTCCACGTACTTTGACATCCGCGGCGTGCTGGACAGG
GGCCCTACTTTTAAGCCCTACTCTGGCACTGCCTACAACGCCCTGGCTCCCAAGGGTGCCCCAAATCCTT
GCGAATGGGATGAAGCTGCTACTGCTCTTGAAATAAACCTAGAAGAAGAGGACGATGACAACGAAGACGA
AGTAGACGAGCAAGCTGAGCAGCAAAAAACTCACGTATTTGGGCAGGCGCCTTATTCTGGTATAAATATT
ACAAAGGAGGGTATTCAAATAGGTGTCGAAGGTCAAACACCTAAATATGCCGATAAAACATTTCAACCTG
AACCTCAAATAGGAGAATCTCAGTGGTACGAAACAGAAATTAATCATGCAGCTGGGAGAGTCCTAAAAAA
GACTACCCCAATGAAACCATGTTACGGTTCATATGCAAAACCCACAAATGAAAATGGAGGGCAAGGCATT
CTTGTAAAGCAACAAAATGGAAAGCTAGAAAGTCAAGTGGAAATGCAATTTTTCTCAACTACTGAGGCAG
CCGCAGGCAATGGTGATAACTTGACTCCTAAAGTGGTATTGTACAGTGAAGATGTAGATATAGAAACCCC
AGACACTCATATTTCTTACATGCCCACTATTAAGGAAGGTAACTCACGAGAACTAATGGGCCAACAATCT
ATGCCCAACAGGCCTAATTACATTGCTTTTAGGGACAATTTTATTGGTCTAATGTATTACAACAGCACGG
GTAATATGGGTGTTCTGGCGGGCCAAGCATCGCAGTTGAATGCTGTTGTAGATTTGCAAGACAGAAACAC
AGAGCTTTCATACCAGCTTTTGCTTGATTCCATTGGTGATAGAACCAGGTACTTTTCTATGTGGAATCAG
GCTGTTGACAGCTATGATCCAGATGTTAGAATTATTGAAAATCATGGAACTGAAGATGAACTTCCAAATT
ACTGCTTTCCACTGGGAGGTGTGATTAATACAGAGACTCTTACCAAGGTAAAACCTAAAACAGGTCAGGA
AAATGGATGGGAAAAAGATGCTACAGAATTTTCAGATAAAAATGAAATAAGAGTTGGAAATAATTTTGCC
ATGGAAATCAATCTAAATGCCAACCTGTGGAGAAATTTCCTGTACTCCAACATAGCGCTGTATTTGCCCG
ACAAGCTAAAGTACAGTCCTTCCAACGTAAAAATTTCTGATAACCCAAACACCTACGACTACATGAACAA
GCGAGTGGTGGCTCCCGGGCTAGTGGACTGCTACATTAACCTTGGAGCACGCTGGTCCCTTGACTATATG
GACAACGTCAACCCATTTAACCACCACCGCAATGCTGGCCTGCGCTACCGCTCAATGTTGCTGGGCAATG
GTCGCTATGTGCCCTTCCACATCCAGGTGCCTCAGAAGTTCTTTGCCATTAAAAACCTCCTTCTCCTGCC
GGGCTCATACACCTACGAGTGGAACTTCAGGAAGGATGTTAACATGGTTCTGCAGAGCTCCCTAGGAAAT
GACCTAAGGGTTGACGGAGCCAGCATTAAGTTTGATAGCATTTGCCTTTACGCCACCTTCTTCCCCATGG
CCCACAACACCGCCTCCACGCTTGAGGCCATGCTTAGAAACGACACCAACGACCAGTCCTTTAACGACTA
TCTC
[453 nt withheld, positions 7005-7457]
CAGCCCATGAGCCGTCAGGTGGTGGATGATACTAAATACAAGGACTACCAACAGGTGGGCATCCTACACC
AACACAACAACTCTGGATTTGTTGGCTACCTTGCCCCCACCATGCGCGAAGGACAGGCCTACCCTGCTAA
CTTCCCCTATCCGCTTATAGGCAAGACCGCAGTTGACAGCATTACCCAGAAAAAGTTTCTTTGCGATCGC
ACCCTTTGGCGCATCCCATTCTCCAGTAACTTTATGTCCATGGGCGCACTCACAGACCTGGGCCAAAACC
TTCTCTACGCCAACTCCGCCCACGCGCTAGACATGACTTTTGAGGTGGATCCCATGGACGAGCCCACCCT
TCTTTATGTTTTGTTTGAAGTCTTTGACGTGGTCCGTGTGCACCAGCCGCACCGCGGCGTCATCGAAACC
GTGTACCTGCGCACGCCCTTCTCGGCCGGCAACGCCACAACATAAAGAAGCAAGCAACATCAACAACAGC
TGCCGCCATGGGCTCCAGTGAGCAGGAACTGAAAGCCATTGTCAAAGATCTTGGTTGTGGGCCATATTTT
TTGGGCACCTATGACAAGCGCTTTCCAGGCTTTGTTTCTCCACACAAGCTCGCCTGCGCCATAGTCAATA
CGGCCGGTCGCGAGACTGGGGGCGTACACTGGATGGCCTTTGCCTGGAACCCGCACTCAAAAACATGCTA
CCTCTTTGAGCCCTTTGGCTTTTCTGACCAGCGACTCAAGCAGGTTTACCAGTTTGAGTACGAGTCACTC
CTGCGCCGTAGCGCCATTGCTTCTTCCCCCGACCGCTGTATAACGCTGGAAAAGTCCACCCAAAGCGTAC
AGGGGCCCAACTCGGCCGCCTGTGGACTATTCTGCTGCATGTTTCTCCACGCCTTTGCCAACTGGCCCCA
AACTCCCATGGATCACAACCCCACCATGAACCTTATTACCGGGGTACCCAACTCCATGCTCAACAGTCCC
CAGGTACAGCCCACCCTGCGTCGCAACCAGGAACAGCTCTACAGCTTCCTGGAGCGCCACTCGCCCTACT
TCCGCAGCCACAGTGCGCAGATTAGGAGCGCCACTTCTTTTTGTCACTTGAAAAACATGTAAAAATAATG
TACTAGAGACACTTTCAATAAAGGCAAATGCTTTTATTTGTACACTCTCGGGTGATTATTTACCCCCACC
CTTGCCGTCTGCGCCGTTTAAAAATCAAAGGGGTTCTGCCGCGCATCGCTATGCGCCACTGGCAGGGACA
CGTTGCGATACTGGTGTTTAGTGCTCCACTTAAACTCAGGCACAACCATCCGCGGCAGCTCGGTGAAGTT
TTCACTCCACAGGCTGCGCACCATCACCAACGCGTTTAGCAGGTCGGGCGCCGATATCTTGAAGTCGCAG
TTGGGGCCTCCGCCCTGCGCGCGCGAGTTGCGATACACAGGGTTGCAGCACTGGAACACTATCAGCGCCG
GGTGGTGCACGCTGGCCAGCACGCTCTTGTCGGAGATCAGATCCGCGTCCAGGTCCTCCGCGTTGCTCAG
GGCGAACGGAGTCAACTTTGGTAGCTGCCTTCCCAAAAAGGGCGCGTGCCCAGGCTTTGAGTTGCACTCG
CACCGTAGTGGCATCAAAAGGTGACCGTGCCCGGTCTGGGCGTTAGGATACAGCGCCTGCATAAAAGCCT
TGATCTGCTTAAAAGCCACCTGAGCCTTTGCGCCTTCAGAGAAGAACATGCCGCAAGACTTGCCGGAAAA
CTGATTGGCCGGACAGGCCGCGTCGTGCACGCAGCACCTTGCGTCGGTGTTGGAGATCTGCACCACATTT
CGGCCCCACCGGTTCTTCACGATCTTGGCCTTGCTAGACTGCTCCTTCAGCGCGCGCTGCCCGTTTTCGC
TCGTCACATCCATTTCAATCACGTGCTCCTTATTTATCATAATGCTTCCGTGTAGACACTTAAGCTCGCC
TTCGATCTCAGCGCAGCGGTGCAGCCACAACGCGCAGCCCGTGGGCTCGTGATGCTTGTAGGTCACCTCT
GCAAACGACTGCAGGTACGCCTGCAGGAATCGCCCCATCATCGTCACAAAGGTCTTGTTGCTGGTGAAGG
TCAGCTGCAACCCGCGGTGCTCCTCGTTCAGCCAGGTCTTGCATACGGCCGCCAGAGCTTCCACTTGGTC
AGGCAGTAGTTTGAAGTTCGCCTTTAGATCGTTATCCACGTGGTACTTGTCCATCAGCGCGCGCGCAGCC
TCCATGCCCTTCTCCCACGCAGACACGATCGGCACACTCAGCGGGTTCATCACCGTAATTTCACTTTCCG
CTTCGCTGGGCTCTTCCTCTTCCTCTTGCGTCCGCATACCACGCGCCACTGGGTCGTCTTCATTCAGCCG
CCGCACTGTGCGCTTACCTCCTTTGCCATGCTTGATTAGCACCGGTGGGTTGCTGAAACCCACCATTTGT
AGCGCCACATCTTCTCTTTCTTCCTCGCTGTCCACGATTACCTCTGGTGATGGCGGGCGCTCGGGCTTGG
GAGAAGGGCGCTTCTTTTTCTTCTTGGGCGCAATGGCCAAATCCGCCGCCGAGGTCGATGGCCGCGGGCT
GGGTGTGCGCGGCACCAGCGCGTCTTGTGATGAGTCTTCCTCGTCCTCGGACTCGATACGCCGCCTCATC
CGCTTTTTTGGGGGCGCCCGGGGAGGCGGCGGCGACGGGGACGGGGACGACACGTCCTCCATGGTTGGGG
GACGTCGCGCCGCACCGCGTCCGCGCTCGGGGGTGGTTTCGCGCTGCTCCTCTTCCCGACTGGCCATTTC
CTTCTCCTATAGGCAGAAAAAGATCATGGAGTCAGTCGAGAAGAAGGACAGCCTAACCGCCCCCTCTGAG
TTCGCCACCACCGCCTCCACCGATGCCGCCAACGCGCCTACCACCTTCCCCGTCGAGGCACCCCCGCTTG
AGGAGGAGGAAGTGATTATCGAGCAGGACCCAGGTTTTGTAAGCGAAGACGACGAGGACCGCTCAGTACC
AACAGAGGATAAAAAGCAAGACCAGGACAACGCAGAGGCAAACGAGGAACAAGTCGGGCGGGGGGACGAA
AGGCATGGCGACTACCTAGATGTGGGAGACGACGTGCTGTTGAAGCATCTGCAGCGCCAGTGCGCCATTA
TCTGCGACGCGTTGCAAGAGCGCAGCGATGTGCCCCTCGCCATAGCGGATGTCAGCCTTGCCTACGAACG
CCACCTATTCTCACCGCGCGTACCCCCCAAACGCCAAGAAAACGGCACATGCGAGCCCAACCCGCGCCTC
AACTTCTACCCCGTATTTGCCGTGCCAGAGGTGCTTGCCACCTATCACATCTTTTTCCAAAACTGCAAGA
TACCCCTATCCTGCCGTGCCAACCGCAGCCGAGCGGACAAGCAGCTGGCCTTGCGGCAGGGCGCTGTCAT
ACCTGATATCGCCTCGCTCAACGAAGTGCCAAAAATCTTTGAGGGTCTTGGACGCGACGAGAAGCGCGCG
GCAAACGCTCTGCAACAGGAAAACAGCGAAAATGAAAGTCACTCTGGAGTGTTGGTGGAACTCGAGGGTG
ACAACGCGCGCCTAGCCGTACTAAAACGCAGCATCGAGGTCACCCACTTTGCCTACCCGGCACTTAACCT
ACCCCCCAAGGTCATGAGCACAGTCATGAGTGAGCTGATCGTGCGCCGTGCGCAGCCCCTGGAGAGGGAT
GCAAATTTGCAAGAACAAACAGAGGAGGGCCTACCCGCAGTTGGCGACGAGCAGCTAGCGCGCTGGCTTC
AAACGCGCGAGCCTGCCGACTTGGAGGAGCGACGCAAACTAATGATGGCCGCAGTGCTCGTTACCGTGGA
GCTTGAGTGCATGCAGCGGTTCTTTGCTGACCCGGAGATGCAGCGCAAGCTAGAGGAAACATTGCACTAC
ACCTTTCGACAGGGCTACGTACGCCAGGCCTGCAAGATCTCCAACGTGGAGCTCTGCAACCTGGTCTCCT
ACCTTGGAATTTTGCACGAAAACCGCCTTGGGCAAAACGTGCTTCATTCCACGCTCAAGGGCGAGGCGCG
CCGCGACTACGTCCGCGACTGCGTTTACTTATTTCTATGCTACACCTGGCAGACGGCCATGGGCGTTTGG
CAGCAGTGCTTGGAGGAGTGCAACCTCAAGGAGCTGCAGAAACTGCTAAAGCAAAACTTGAAGGACCTAT
GGACGGCCTTCAACGAGCGCTCCGTGGCCGCGCACCTGGCGGACATCATTTTCCCCGAACGCCTGCTTAA
AACCCTGCAACAGGGTCTGCCAGACTTCACCAGTCAAAGCATGTTGCAGAACTTTAGGAACTTTATCCTA
GAGCGCTCAGGAATCTTGCCCGCCACCTGCTGTGCACTTCCTAGCGACTTTGTGCCCATTAAGTACCGCG
AATGCCCTCCGCCGCTTTGGGGCCACTGCTACCTTCTGCAGCTAGCCAACTACCTTGCCTACCACTCTGA
CATAATGGAAGACGTGAGCGGTGACGGTCTACTGGAGTGTCACTGTCGCTGCAACCTATGCACCCCGCAC
CGCTCCCTGGTTTGCAATTCGCAGCTGCTTAACGAAAGTCAAATTATCGGTACCTTTGAGCTGCAGGGTC
CCTCGCCTGACGAAAAGTCCGCGGCTCCGGGGTTGAAACTCACTCCGGGGCTGTGGACGTCGGCTTACCT
TCGCAAATTTGTACCTGAGGACTACCACGCCCACGAGATTAGGTTCTACGAAGACCAATCCCGCCCGCCT
AATGCGGAGCTTACCGCCTGCGTCATTACCCAGGGCCACATTCTTGGCCAATTGCAAGCCATCAACAAAG
CCCGCCAAGAGTTTCTGCTACGAAAGGGACGGGGGGTTTACTTGGACCCCCAGTCCGGCGAGGAGCTCAA
CCCAATCCCCCCGCCGCCGCAGCCCTATCAGCAGCAGCCGCGGGCCCTTGCTTCCCAGGATGGCACCCAA
AAAGAAGCTGCAGCTGCCGCCGCCACCCACGGACGAGGAGGAATACTGGGACAGTCAGGCAGAGGAGGTT
TTGGACGAGGAGGAGGAGGACATGATGGAAGACTGGGAGAGCCTAGACGAGGAAGCTTCCGAGGTCGAAG
AGGTGTCAGACGAAACACCGTCACCCTCGGTCGCATTCCCCTCGCCGGCGCCCCAGAAATCGGCAACCGG
TTCCAGCATGGCTACAACCTCCGCTCCTCAGGCGCCGCCGGCACTGCCCGTTCGCCGACCCAACCGTAGA
TGGGACACCACTGGAACCAGGGCCGGTAAGTCCAAGCAGCCGCCGCCGTTAGCCCAAGAGCAACAACAGC
GCCAAGGCTACCGCTCATGGCGCGGGCACAAGAACGCCATAGTTGCTTGCTTGCAAGACTGTGGGGGCAA
CATCTCCTTCGCCCGCCGCTTTCTTCTCTACCATCACGGCGTGGCCTTCCCCCGTAACATCCTGCATTAC
TACCGTCATCTCTACAGCCCATACTGCACCGGCGGCAGCGGCAGCAACAGCAGCGGCCACACAGAAGCAA
AGGCGACCGGATAGCAAGACTCTGACAAAGCCCAAGAAATCCACAGCGGCGGCAGCAGCAGGAGGAGGAG
CGCTGCGTCTGGCGCCCAACGAACCCGTATCGACCCGCGAGCTTAGAAACAGGATTTTTCCCACTCTGTA
TGCTATATTTCAACAGAGCAGGGGCCAAGAACAAGAGCTGAAAATAAAAAACAGGTCTCTGCGATCCCTC
ACCCGCAGCTGCCTGTATCACAAAAGCGAAGATCAGCTTCGGCGCACGCTGGAAGACGCGGAGGCTCTCT
TCAGTAAATACTGCGCGCTGACTCTTAAGGACTAGTTTCGCGCCCTTTCTCAAATTTAAGCGCGAAAACT
ACGTCATCTCCAGCGGCCACACCCGGCGCCAGCACCTGTTGTCAGCGCCATTATGAGCAAGGAAATTCCC
ACGCCCTACATGTGGAGTTACCAGCCACAAATGGGACTTGCGGCTGGAGCTGCCCAAGACTACTCAACCC
GAATAAACTACATGAGCGCGGGACCCCACATGATATCCCGGGTCAACGGAATACGCGCCCACCGAAACCG
AATTCTCCTGGAACAGGCGGCTATTACCACCACACCTCGTAATAACCTTAATCCCCGTAGTTGGCCCGCT
GCCCTGGTGTACCAGGAAAGTCCCGCTCCCACCACTGTGGTACTTCCCAGAGACGCCCAGGCCGAAGTTC
AGATGACTAACTCAGGGGCGCAGCTTGCGGGCGGCTTTCGTCACAGGGTGCGGTCGCCCGGGCAGGGTAT
AACTCACCTGACAATCAGAGGGCGAGGTATTCAGCTCAACGACGAGTCGGTGAGCTCCTCGCTTGGTCTC
CGTCCGGACGGGACATTTCAGATCGGCGGCGCCGGCCGCTCTTCATTCACGCCTCGTCAGGCAATCCTAA
CTCTGCAGACCTCGTCCTCTGAGCCGCGCTCTGGAGGCATTGGAACTCTGCAATTTATTGAGGAGTTTGT
GCCATCGGTCTACTTTAACCCCTTCTCGGGACCTCCCGGCCACTATCCGGATCAATTTATTCCTAACTTT
GACGCGGTAAAGGACTCGGCGGACGGCTACGACTGAATGTTATAAGTTCCTGTCCATCCGCACCCACTAT
CTTCATGTTGTTGCAGATGAAGCGCGCAAGACCGTCTGAAGATACCTTCAACCCCGTGTATCCATATGAC
ACGGAAACCGGTCCTCCAACTGTGCCTTTTCTTACTCCTCCCTTTGTATCCCCCAATGGGTTTCAAGAGA
GTCCCCCTGGGGTACTCTCTTTGCGCCTATCCGAACCTCTAGTTACCTCCAATGGCATGCTTGCGCTCAA
AATGGGCAACGGCCTCTCTCTGGACGAGGCCGGCAACCTTACCTCCCAAAATGTAACCACTGTGAGCCCA
CCTCTCAAAAAAACCAAGTCAAACATAAACCTGGAAATATCTGCACCCCTCACAGTTACCTCAGAAGCCC
TAACTGTGGCTGCCGCCGCACCTCTAATGGTCGCGGGCAACACACTCACCATGCAATCACAGGCCCCGCT
AACCGTGCACGACTCCAAACTTAGCATTGCCACCCAAGGACCCCTCACAGTGTCAGAAGGAAAGCTAGCC
CTGCAAACATCAGGCCCCCTCACCACCACCGATAGCAGTACCCTTACTATCACTGCCTCACCCCCTCTAA
CTACTGCCACTGGTAGCTTGGGCATTGACTTGAAAGAGCCCATTTATACACAAAATGGAAAACTAGGACT
AAAGTACGGGGCTCCTTTGCATGTAACAGACGACCTAAACACTTTGACCGTAGCAACTGGTCCAGGTGTG
ACTATTAATAATACTTCCTTGCAAACTAAAGTTACTGGAGCCTTGGGTTTTGATTCACAAGGCAATATGC
AACTTAATGTAGCAGGAGGACTAAGGATTGATTCTCAAAACAGACGCCTTATACTTGATGTTAGTTATCC
GTTTGATGCTCAAAACCAACTAAATCTAAGACTAGGACAGGGCCCTCTTTTTATAAACTCAGCCCACAAC
TTGGATATTAACTACAACAAAGGCCTTTACTTGTTTACAGCTTCAAACAATTCCAAAAAGCTTGAGGTTA
ACCTAAGCACTGCCAAGGGGTTGATGTTTGACGCTACAGCCATAGCCATTAATGCAGGAGATGGGCTTGA
ATTTGGTTCACCTAATGCACCAAACACAAATCCCCTCAAAACAAAAATTGGCCATGGCCTAGAATTTGAT
TCAAACAAGGCTATGGTTCCTAAACTAGGAACTGGCCTTAGTTTTGACAGCACAGGTGCCATTACAGTAG
GAAACAAAAATAATGATAAGCTAACTTTGTGGACCACACCAGCTCCATCTCCTAACTGTAGACTAAATGC
AGAGAAAGATGCTAAACTCACTTTGGTCTTAACAAAATGTGGCAGTCAAATACTTGCTACAGTTTCAGTT
TTGGCTGTTAAAGGCAGTTTGGCTCCAATATCTGGAACAGTTCAAAGTGCTCATCTTATTATAAGATTTG
ACGAAAATGGAGTGCTACTAAACAATTCCTTCCTGGACCCAGAATATTGGAACTTTAGAAATGGAGATCT
TACTGAAGGCACAGCCTATACAAACGCTGTTGGATTTATGCCTAACCTATCAGCTTATCCAAAATCTCAC
GGTAAAACTGCCAAAAGTAACATTGTCAGTCAAGTTTACTTAAACGGAGACAAAACTAAACCTGTAACAC
TAACCATTACACTAAACGGTACACAGGAAACAGGAGACACAACTCCAAGTGCATACTCTATGTCATTTTC
ATGGGACTGGTCTGGCCACAACTACATTAATGAAATATTTGCCACATCCTCTTACACTTTTTCATACATT
GCCCAAGAATAAAGAATCGTTTGTGTTATGTTTCAACGTGTTTATTTTTCAATTGCAGAAAATTTCAAGT
CATTTTTCATTCAGTAGTATAGCCCCACCACCACATAGCTTATACAGATCACCGTACCTTAATCAAACTC
ACAGAACCCTAGTATTCAACCTGCCACCTCCCTCCCAACACACAGAGTACACAGTCCTTTCTCCCCGGCT
GGCCTTAAAAAGCATCATATCATGGGTAACAGACATATTCTTAGGTGTTATATTCCACACGGTTTCCTGT
CGAGCCAAACGCTCATCAGTGATATTAATAAACTCCCCGGGCAGCTCACTTAAGTTCATGTCGCTGTCCA
GCTGCTGAGCCACAGGCTGCTGTCCAACTTGCGGTTGCTTAACGGGCGGCGAAGGAGAAGTCCACGCCTA
CATGGGGGTAGAGTCATAATCGTGCATCAGGATAGGGCGGTGGTGCTGCAGCAGCGCGCGAATAAACTGC
TGCCGCCGCCGCTCCGTCCTGCAGGAATACAACATGGCAGTGGTCTCCTCAGCGATGATTCGCACCGCCC
GCAGCATAAGGCGCCTTGTCCTCCGGGCACAGCAGCGCACCCTGATCTCACTTAAATCAGCACAGTAACT
GCAGCACAGCACCACAATATTGTTCAAAATCCCACAGTGCAAGGCGCTGTATCCAAAGCTCATGGCGGGG
ACCACAGAACCCACGTGGCCATCATACCACAAGCGCAGGTAGATTAAGTGGCGACCCCTCATAAACACGC
TGGACATAAACATTACCTCTTTTGGCATGTTGTAATTCACCACCTCCCGGTACCATATAAACCTCTGATT
AAACATGGCGCCATCCACCACCATCCTAAACCAGCTGGCCAAAACCTGCCCGCCGGCTATACACTGCAGG
GAACCGGGACTGGAACAATGACAGTGGAGAGCCCAGGACTCGTAACCATGGATCATCATGCTCGTCATGA
TATCAATGTTGGCACAACACAGGCACACGTGCATACACTTCCTCAGGATTACAAGCTCCTCCCGCGTTAG
AACCATATCCCAGGGAACAACCCATTCCTGAATCAGCGTAAATCCCACACTGCAGGGAAGACCTCGCACG
TAACTCACGTTGTGCATTGTCAAAGTGTTACATTCGGGCAGCAGCGGATGATCCTCCAGTATGGTAGCGC
GGGTTTCTGTCTCAAAAGGAGGTAGACGATCCCTACTGTACGGAGTGCGCCGAGACAACCGAGATCGTGT
TGGTCGTAGTGTCATGCCAAATGGAACGCCGGACGTAGTCATATTTCCTGAAGCAAAACCAGGTGCGGGC
GTGACAAACAGATCTGCGTCTCCGGTCTCGCCGCTTAGATCGCTCTGTGTAGTAGTTGTAGTATATCCAC
TCTCTCAAAGCATCCAGGCGCCCCCTGGCTTCGGGTTCTATGTAAACTCCTTCATGCGCCGCTGCCCTGA
TAACATCCACCACCGCAGAATAAGCCACACCCAGCCAACCTACACATTCGTTCTGCGAGTCACACACGGG
AGGAGCGGGAAGAGCTGGAAGAACCATGTTTTTTTTTTTATTCCAAAAGATTATCCAAAACCTCAAAATG
AAGATCTATTAAGTGAACGCGCTCCCCTCCGGTGGCGTGGTCAAACTCTACAGCCAAAGAACAGATAATG
GCATTTGTAAGATGTTGCACAATGGCTTCCAAAAGGCAAACGGCCCTCACGTCCAAGTGGACGTAAAGGC
TAAACCCTTCAGGGTGAATCTCCTCTATAAACATTCCAGCACCTTCAACCATGCCCAAATAATTCTCATC
TCGCCACCTTCTCAATATATCTCTAAGCAAATCCCGAATATTAAGTCCGGCCATTGTAAAAATCTGCTCC
AGAGCGCCCTCCACCTTCAGCCTCAAGCAGCGAATCATGATTGCAAAAATTCAGGTTCCTCACAGACCTG
TATAAGATTCAAAAGCGGAACATTAACAAAAATACCGCGATCCCGTAGGTCCCTTCGCAGGGCCAGCTGA
ACATAATCGTGCAGGTCTGCACGGACCAGCGCGGCCACTTCCCCGCCAGGAACCATGACAAAAGAACCCA
CACTGATTATGACACGCATACTCGGAGCTATGCTAACCAGCGTAGCCCCGATGTAAGCTTGTTGCATGGG
CGGCGATATAAAATGCAAGGTGCTGCTCAAAAAATCAGGCAAAGCCTCGCGCAAAAAAGAAAGCACATCG
TAGTCATGCTCATGCAGATAAAGGCAGGTAAGCTCCGGAACCACCACAGAAAAAGACACCATTTTTCTCT
CAAACATGTCTGCGGGTTTCTGCATAAACACAAAATAAAATAACAAAAAAACATTTAAACATTAGAAGCC
TGTCTTACAACAGGAAAAACAACCCTTATAAGCATAAGACGGACTACGGCCATGCCGGCGTGACCGTAAA
AAAACTGGTCACCGTGATTAAAAAGCACCACCGACAGCTCCTCGGTCATGTCCGGAGTCATAATGTAAGA
CTCGGTAAACACATCAGGTTGATTCACATCGGTCAGTGCTAAAAAGCGACCGAAATAGCCCGGGGGAATA
CATACCCGCAGGCGTAGAGACAACATTACAGCCCCCATAGGAGGTATAACAAAATTAATAGGAGAGAAAA
ACACATAAACACCTGAAAAACCCTCCTGCCTAGGCAAAATAGCACCCTCCCGCTCCAGAACAACATACAG
CGCTTCCACAGCGGCAGCCATAACAGTCAGCCTTACCAGTAAAAAAGAAAACCTATTAAAAAAACACCAC
TCGACACGGCACCAGCTCAATCAGTCACAGTGTAAAAAAGGGCCAAGTGCAGAGCGAGTATATATAGGAC
TAAAAAATGACGTAACGGTTAAAGTCCACAAAAAACACCCAGAAAACCGCACGCGAACCTACGCCCAGAA
ACGAAAGCCAAAAAACCCACAACTTCCTCAAATCGTCACTTCCGTTTTCCCACGTTACGTCACTTCCCAT
TTTAAGAAAACTACAATTCCCAACACATACAAGTTACTCCGCCCTAAAACCTACGTCACCCGCCCCGTTC
CCACGCCCCGCGCCACGTCACAAACTCCACCCCCTCATTATCATATTGGCTTCAATCCAAAATAAGGTAT
ATTATTGATGATGTTACATCGTTAATTAACGATTTCGAACCCGGGGTACCGAATTCCTCGAGTCTAGAGG
AGCATGCGACGTCGCAATTCGCCCTATAGTGAGTCGTATTACAATTCACTGGCCGTCGTTTTACAACGTC
GTGACTGGGAAAACCCTGGCGTTACCCAACTTAATCGCCTTGCAGCACATCCCCCTTTCGCCAGCTGGCG
TAATAGCGAAGAGGCCCGCACCGATCGCCCTTCCCAACAGTTGCGCAGCCTGAATGGCGAATGGAAATTG
TAAGCGTTAATATTTTGTTAAAATTCGCGTTAAATTTTTGTTAAATCAGCTCATTTTTTAACCAATAGGC
CGAAATCGGCAAAATCCCTTATAAATCAAAAGAATAGACCGAGATAGGGT
[37 nt withheld, positions 19408-19444]
AAAGAACGTGGACTCCAACGTCAAAGG
[49 nt withheld, positions 19472-19520]
T
[91 nt withheld, positions 19522-19612]
G
[124 nt withheld, positions 19614-19737]
CCTGATGCGGTATTTTCTCCTTACGCATCTGTGCGGTATTTCACACCGCATACAGGTGGCACTTTTCGGG
GAAATGTGCGCGGAACCCCTATTTGTTTATTTTTCTAAATACATTCAAATATGTATCCGCTCATGAGACA
ATAACCCTGATAAATGCTTCAATAATATTGAAAAAGGAAGAGTATGAGTATTCAACATTTCCGTGTCGCC
CTTATTCCCTTTTTTGCGGCATTTTGCCTTCCTGTTTTTGCTCACCCAGAAACGCTGGTGAAAGTAAAAG
ATGCTGAAGATCAGTTGGGTGCACGAGTGGGTTACATCGAACTGGATCTCAACAGCGGTAAGATCCTTGA
GAGTTTTCGCCCCGAAGAACGTTTTCCAATGATGAGCACTTTTAAAGTTCTGCTATGTGGCGCGGTATTA
TCCCGTATTGACGCCGGGCAAGAGCAACTCGGTCGCCGCATACACTATTCTCAGAATGACTTGGTTGAGT
ACTCACCAGTCACAGAAAAGCATCTTACGGATGGCATGACAGTAAGAGAATTATGCAGTGCTGCCATAAC
CATGAGTGATAACACTGCGGCCAACTTACTTCTGACAACGATCGGAGGACCGAAGGAGCTAACCGCTTTT
TTGCACAACATGGGGGATCATGTAACTCGCCTTGATCGTTGGGAACCGGAGCTGAATGAAGCCATACCAA
ACGACGAGCGTGACACCACGATGCCTGTAGCAATGGCAACAACGTTGCGCAAACTATTAACTGGCGAACT
ACTTACTCTAGCTTCCCGGCAACAATTAATAGACTGGATGGAGGCGGATAAAGTTGCAGGACCACTTCTG
CGCTCGGCCCTTCCGGCTGGCTGGTTTATTGCTGATAAATCTGGAGCCGGTGAGCGTGGGTCTCGCGGTA
TCATTGCAGCACTGGGGCCAGATGGTAAGCCCTCCCGTATCGTAGTTATCTACACGACGGGGAGTCAGGC
AACTATGGATGAACGAAATAGACAGATCGCTGAGATAGGTGCCTCACTGATTAAGCATTGGTAACTGTCA
GACCAAGTTTACTCATATATACTTTAGATTGATTTAAAACTTCATTTTTAATTTAAAAGGATCTAGGTGA
AGATCCTTTTTGATAATCTCATGACCAAAATCCCTTAACGTGAGTTTTCGTTCCACTGAGCGTCAGACCC
CGTAGAAAAGATCAAAGGATCTTCTTGAGATCCTTTTTTTCTGCGCGTAATCTGCTGCTTGCAAACAAAA
AAACCACCGCTACCAGCGGTGGTTTGTTTGCCGGATCAAGAGCTACCAACTCTTTTTCCGAAGGTAACTG
GCTTCAGCAGAGCGCAGATACCAAATACTGTTCTTCTAGTGTAGCCGTAGTTAGGCCACCACTTCAAGAA
CTCTGTAGCACCGCCTACATACCTCGCTCTGCTAATCCTGTTACCAGTGGCTGCTGCCAGTGGCGATAAG
TCGTGTCTTACCGGGTTGGACTCAAGACGATAGTTACCGGATAAGGCGCAGCGGTCGGGCTGAACGGGGG
GTTCGTGCACACAGCCCAGCTTGGAGCGAACGACCTACACCGAACTGAGATACCTACAGCGTGAGCTATG
AGAAAGCGCCACGCTTCCCGAAGGGAGAAAGGCGGACAGGTATCCGGTAAGCGGCAGGGTCGGAACAGGA
GAGCGCACGAGGGAGCTTCCAGGGGGAAACGCCTGGTATCTTTATAGTCCTGTCGGGTTTCGCCACCTCT
GACTTGAGCGTCGATTTTTGTGATGCTCGTCAGGGGGGCGGAGCCTATGGAAAAACGCCAGCAACGCGGC
CTTTTTACGGTTCCTGGCCTTTTGCTGGCCTTTTGCTCACATGTTCTTTCCTGCGTTATCCCCTGATTCT
GTGGATAACCGTATTACCGCCTTTGAGTGAGCTGATACCGCTCGCCGCAGCCGAACGACCGAGCGCAGCG
AGTCAGTGAGCGAGGAAGCGGAAGAGCGCCCAATACGCAAACCGCCTCTCCCCGCGCGTTGGCCGATTCA
TTAATGCAGCTGGCACGACAGGTTTCCCGACTGGAAAGCGGGCAGTGAGCGCAACGCAATTAATGTGAGT
TAGCTCACTCATTAGGCACCCCAGGCTTTACACTTTATGCTTCCGGCTCGTATGTTGTGTGGAATTGTGA
GCGGATAACAATTTCACACAGGAAACAGCTATGACCATGATTACGCCAAGCTATTTAGGTGACACTATAG
AATACTCAAGCTAGTTAATTAACGTTAATTAACATCATCAATAATATACCTTATTTTGGATTGAAGCCAA
TATGATAATGAGGGGGTGGAGTTTGTGACGTGGCGCGGGGCGTGGGAACGGGGCGGGTGACGTAGTAGTG
TGGCGGAAGTGTGATGTTGCAAGTGTGGCGGAACACATGTAAGCGACGGATGTGGCAAAAGTGACGTTTT
TGGTGTGCGCCGGTGTACACAGGAAGTGACAATTTTCGCGCGGTTTTAGGCGGATGTTGTAGTAAATTTG
GGCGTAACCGAGTAAGATTTGGCCATTTTCGCGGGAAAACTGAATAAGAGGAAGTGAAATCTGAATAATT
TTGTGTTACTCATAGCGCGTAATCTCTAGCATCGTAACTATAACGGTCCTAAGGTAGCGAAAGCTCAGAT
CTCCCGATCCCCTATGGTGCACTCTCAGTACAATCTGCTCTGATGCCGCATAGTTAAGCCAGTATCTGCT
CCCTGCTTGTGTGTTGGAGGTCGCTGAGTAGTGCGCGAGCAAAATTTAAGCTACAACAAGGCAAGGCTTG
ACCGACAATTGCATGAAGAATCTGCTTAGGGTTAGGCGTTTTGCGCTGCTTCGCGATGTACGGGCCAGAT
ATACGCGTTGACATTGATTATTGACTAGTTATTAATAGTAATCAATTACGGGGTCATTAGTTCATAGCCC
ATATATGGAGTTCCGCGTTACATAACTTACGGTAAATGGCCCGCCTGGCTGACCGCCCAACGACCCCCGC
CCATTGACGTCAATAATGACGTATGTTCCCATAGTAACGCCAATAGGGACTTTCCATTGACGTCAATGGG
TGGAGTATTTACGGTAAACTGCCCACTTGGCAGTACATCAAGTGTATCATATGCCAAGTACGCCCCCTAT
TGACGTCAATGACGGTAAATGGCCCGCCTGGCATTATGCCCAGTACATGACCTTATGGGACTTTCCTACT
TGGCAGTACATCTACGTATTAGTCATCGCTATTACCATGGTGATGCGGTTTTGGCAGTACATCAATGGGC
GTGGATAGCGGTTTGACTCACGGGGATTTCCAAGTCTCCACCCCATTGACGTCAATGGGAGTTTGTTTTG
GCACCAAAATCAACGGGACTTTCCAAAATGTCGTAACAACTCCGCCCCATTGACGCAAATGGGCGGTAGG
CGTGTACGGTGGGAGGTCTATATAAGCAGAGCTCTCTGGCTAACTAGAGAACCCACTGCTTACTGGCTTA
TCGAAATTAATACGACTCACTATAGGGAGACCCAAGCTGGCTAGCATGACTGGTGGACAGCAAATGGGTC
GGGATCTGTACGACGATGACGATAAGGGGCCCTCTAGACACATTCTCCAAGCCTCCACGGCAGAAAGGTC
CATTCCAACTGCTCAGATGAAGCTCAAAAGAGCCCGCCTTGCAGATGACCTCAATGAGAAGATCGCTCTC
CGCCCAGGGCCCTTGGAACTGGTGGAGAAGAACATTCTGCCGATGGATTCTTCCGTGAAAGAGGCTATAA
AAGGTACTGAGGTGAGCCTCTCCAAGGCAGCAGATGCATTCGCCTTTGAGGATGACAGCAGTAGAGATGG
GCTCTCTCCAGATCAGGCTAGGAGCGAGGACCCCCAGGGCTCTACAGGATCCACCCCAGACATCAAATCC
ACTGAGGCTCCTCTGGACACAATCCAGGATCTCACTCCTGGCTCAGAAAGTGACAAGAATGATGCAGCCT
CCCAGCCAGGCAACCAGTCAGACCCTGGGAAGCAGGTTCTCGGCCCCCTCAGCACCCCGATTCCTGTGCA
CACTGCTGTAAAGTCCAAGTCTTTGGGTGACAGTAAGAACCGCCACAAAAAGCCCAAAGACCCCAAACCA
AAGGTGAAGAAGCTCAAATACCATCAGTACATCCCCCCAGACCAGAAGGCAGAGAAGTCTCCCCCACCCA
TGGACTCTGCCTATGCCCGGCTGCTCCAGCAACAGCAGCTATTCCTGCAGCTACAGATCCTCAGCCAGCA
GCAGCAACAGCAGCAGCAACAGCAGCAGCAGCAACAGCAGCAGCAGCAGCAGCAGCAGCGGTTCAGCTAC
CCTGGGATGCACCAAACACACCTCAAAGAACCAAATGAACAGATGGCCAGAAATCCGAATCCTTCTTCAA
CACCACTGAGCAATACCCCTCTATCCCCTGTCAAAAATAGCATTTCTGGACAAACTGGTGTTTCTTCTCT
CAAACCAGGCCCCCTCCCACCCAACCTGGATGATCTCAAGGTGTCAGAGTTAAGACAACAGCTTCGAATC
CGGGGCTTGCCAGTGTCAGGCACCAAGACAGCGCTGGTGGACCGGCTTCGTCCCTTCCAGGATTGTGCTG
GCAACCCTGTGCCCAACTTTGGGGACATCACAACTGTCACCTTTCCTGTCACGCCCAACACCTTGCCCAG
TTATCAGTCCTCCCCGACAGGCTTCTACCACTTTGGCAGCACAAGCTCCAGCCCACCCATCTCCCCCGCC
TCATCTGACTTGTCCGCTGCAGGGTCCCTGCCAGACACCTTCACCGATGCGTCACCTGGCTTCGGCCTGC
ACGCATCTCCGGTGCCCACCTGCACGGACGAGAGTCTGCTGAGCAGCCTGAATGGGGGCTCGGGCCCCTC
CGAGCCTGATGGGCTAGACTCTGAGAAGGACAAGATGCTGGTGGAGAAGCAGAAAGTGATCAACCAGCTC
ACCTGGAAGCTGCGGCAAGAGCAGCGGCAGGTGGAAGAGCTGAGAATGCAACTGCAGAAGCAGAAGAGCA
GCTGCAGCGACCAGAAGCCACTGCCCTTCTTGGCCACCACCATCAAACAGGAAGATGTCTCCAGCTGCCC
CTTCGCACCCCAGCAGGCGTCTGGGAAGGGACAGGGCCACAGCTCTGACAGTCCCCCTCCGGCTTGTGAG
ACGGCTCAGCTGCTGCCTCACTGTGTGGAGTCCTCAGGTCAAACCCATGTACTCTCGTCCACGTTTCTCA
GCCCCCAGTGCTCCCCTCAGCACTCGCCCCTGGGGGGCCTGAAGAGCCCGCAGCACATCAGCCTGCCTCC
ATCACCCAACAACCATTACTTCCTGGCTTCCTCTTCGGGAGCTCAGAGAGAGAACCATGGGGTCTCTTCA
CCCAGCAGCAGCCAAGGGTGCGCACAGATGACTGGTTTACAATCTTCTGACAAGGTGGGGCCAACGTTTT
CAATTCCATCCCCAACTTTTTCTAAGTCAAGTTCAGCAGTTTCAGATATCACCCAGCCCCCATCCTATGA
AGATGCAGTGAAGCAGCAAATGACTCGGAGTCAGCAGATGGACGAACTCCTGGATGTCCTCATTGAAAGT
GGAGAAATGCCAGCCGATGCCAGGGAAGATCATTCATGTCTTCAGAAAATTCCAAAGATCCCTGGGTCCT
CCTGCAGCCCAACTGCCATCCCCCCGAAGCCCTCGGCTTCCTTTGAGCAGGCATCTTCGGGAGGCCAGAT
GGCCTTCGATCACTACGCCAACGACAGTGACGAACACCTGGAAGTCTTATTGAATTCTCACAGCCCCATC
GGAAAGGTGAGCGATGTTACCCTCCTCAAAATCGGAAGCGAGGAGCCTCCTTTTGACAGCATCATGGATG
GCTTCCCAGGGAAGGCTGCGGAAGATCTCTTCAGTGCTCACGAGCTCTTGCCTGGGCCCCTCTCCCCGAT
GCATGCACAGTTGTCACCTCCTTCTGTGGACAGCAGTGGTCTGCAGCTGAGCTTCACGGAATCTCCTTGG
GAAACAATGGAATGGCTGGACCTCACTCCACCTAGTTCCACGCCAGGCTTCAGCAACCTTACCTCCAGTG
GGCCCAGCATTTTCAACATCGATTTTCTGGATGTTACAGATCTTAATCTGAATTCCCCTATGGATCTCCA
CTTACAGCAGTGGTAAGCGGCCGCCACTGTGCTGGATGATCCGAGCTCGGTACCAAGCTTAAGTTTAAAC
CGCTGATCAGCCTCGACTGTGCCTTCTAGTTGCCAGCCATCTGTTGTTTGCCCCTCCCCCGTGCCTTCCT
TGACCCTGGAAGGTGCCACTCCCACTGTCCTTTCCTAATAAAATGAGGAAATTGCATCGCATTGTCTGAG
TAGGTGTCATTCTATTCTGGGGGGTGGGGTGGGGCAGGACAGCAAGGGGGAGGATTGGGAAGACAATAGC
AGGCATGCTGGGGATGCGGTGGGCTCTATGGCTTCTGAGGCGGAAAGAACCAGCAGATCTGCAGATCTGA
ATTCATCTATGTCGGGTGCGGAGAAAGAGGTAATGAAATGGCATCGACTCGAAGATCTGGGCGTGGTTAA
GGGTGGGAAAGAATATATAAGGTGGGGGTCTTATGTAGTTTTGTATCTGTTTTGCAGCAGCCGCCGCCGC
CATGAGCACCAACTCGTTTGATGGAAGCATTGTGAGCTCATATTTGACAACGCGCATGCCCCCATGGGCC
GGGGTGCGTCAGAATGTGATGGGCTCCAGCATTGATGGTCGCCCCGTCCTGCCCGCAAACTCTACTACCT
TGACCTACGAGACCGTGTCTGGAACGCCGTTGGAGACTGCAGCCTCCGCCGCCGCTTCAGCCGCTGCAGC
CACCGCCCGCGGGATTGTGACTGACTTTGCTTTCCTGAGCCCGCTTGCAAGCAGTGCAGCTTCCCGTTCA
TCCGCCCGCGATGACAAGTTGACGGCTCTTTTGGCACAATTGGATTCTTTGACCCGGGAACTTAATGTCG
TTTCTCAGCAGCTGTTGGATCTGCGCCAGCAGGTTTCTGCCCTGAAGGCTTCCTCCCCTCCCAATGCGGT
TTAAAACATAAATAAAAAACCAGACTCTGTTTGGATTTGGATCAAGCAAGTGTCTTGCTGTCTTTATTTA
GGGGTTTTGCGCGCGCGGTAGGCCCGGGACCAGCGGTCTCGGTCGTTGAGGGTCCTGTGTATTTTTTCCA
GGACGTGGTAAAGGTGACTCTGGATGTTCAGATACATGGGCATAAGCCCGTCTCTGGGGTGGAGGTAGCA
CCACTGCAGAGCTTCATGCTGCGGGGTGGTGTTGTAGATGATCCAGTCGTAGCAGGAGCGCTGGGCGTGG
TGCCTAAAAATGTCTTTCAGTAGCAAGCTGATTGCCAGGGGCAGGCCCTTGGTGTAAGTGTTTACAAAGC
GGTTAAGCTGGGATGGGTGCATACGTGGGGATATGAGATGCATCTTGGACTGTATTTTTAGGTTGGCTAT
GTTCCCAGCCATATCCCTCCGGGGATTCATGTTGTGCAGAACCACCAGCACAGTGTATCCGGTGCACTTG
GGAAATTTGTCATGTAGCTTAGAAGGAAATGCGTGGAAGAACTTGGAGACGCCCTTGTGACCTCCAAGAT
TTTCCATGCATTCGTCCATAATGATGGCAATGGGCCCACGGGCGGCGGCCTGGGCGAAGATATTTCTGGG
ATCACTAACGTCATAGTTGTGTTCCAGGATGAGATCGTCATAGGCCATTTTTACAAAGCGCGGGCGGAGG
GTGCCAGACTGCGGTATAATGGTTCCATCCGGCCCAGGGGCGTAGTTACCCTCACAGATTTGCATTTCCC
ACGCTTTGAGTTCAGATGGGGGGATCATGTCTACCTGCGGGGCGATGAAGAAAACGGTTTCCGGGGTAGG
GGAGATCAGCTGGGAAGAAAGCAGGTTCCTGAGCAGCTGCGACTTACCGCAGCCGGTGGGCCCGTAAATC
ACACCTATTACCGGCTGCAACTGGTAGTTAAGAGAGCTGCAGCTGCCGTCATCCCTGAGCAGGGGGGCCA
CTTCGTTAAGCATGTCCCTGACTCGCATGTTTTCCCTGACCAAATCCGCCAGAAGGCGCTCGCCGCCCAG
CGATAGCAGTTCTTGCAAGGAAGCAAAGTTTTTCAACGGTTTGAGACCGTCCGCCGTAGGCATGCTTTTG
AGCGTTTGACCAAGCAGTTCCAGGCGGTCCCACAGCTCGGTCACCTGCTCTACGGCATCTCGATCCAGCA
TATCTCCTCGTTTCGCGGGTTGGGGCGGCTTTCGCTGTACGGCAGTAGTCGGTGCTCGTCCAGACGGGCC
AGGGTCATGTCTTTCCACGGGCGCAGGGTCCTCGTCAGCGTAGTCTGGGTCACGGTGAAGGGGTGCGCTC
CGGGCTGCGCGCTGGCCAGGGTGCGCTTGAGGCTGGTCCTGCTGGTGCTGAAGCGCTGCCGGTCTTCGCC
CTGCGCGTCGGCCAGGTAGCATTTGACCATGGTGTCATAGTCCAGCCCCTCCGCGGCGTGGCCCTTGGCG
CGCAGCTTGCCCTTGGAGGAGGCGCCGCACGAGGGGCAGTGCAGACTTTTGAGGGCGTAGAGCTTGGGCG
CGAGAAATACCGATTCCGGGGAGTAGGCATCCGCGCCGCAGGCCCCGCAGACGGTCTCGCATTCCACGAG
CCAGGTGAGCTCTGGCCGTTCGGGGTCAAAAACCAGGTTTCCCCCATGCTTTTTGATGCGTTTCTTACCT
CTGGTTTCCATGAGCCGGTGTCCACGCTCGGTGACGAAAAGGCTGTCCGTGTCCCCGTATACAGACTTGA
GAGGCCTGTCCTCGAGCGGTGTTCCGCGGTCCTCCTCGTATAGAAACTCGGACCACTCTGAGACAAAGGC
TCGCGTCCAGGCCAGCACGAAGGAGGCTAAGTGGGAGGGGTAGCGGTCGTTGTCCACTAGGGGGTCCACT
CGCTCCAGGGTGTGAAGACACATGTCGCCCTCTTCGGCATCAAGGAAGGTGATTGGTTTGTAGGTGTAGG
CCACGTGACCGGGTGTTCCTGAAGGGGGGCTATAAAAGGGGGTGGGGGCGCGTTCGTCCTCACTCTCTTC
CGCATCGCTGTCTGCGAGGGCCAGCTGTTGGGGTGAGTACTCCCTCTGAAAAGCGGGCATGACTTCTGCG
CTAAGATTGTCAGTTTCCAAAAACGAGGAGGATTTGATATTCACCTGGCCCGCGGTGATGCCTTTGAGGG
TGGCCGCATCCATCTGGTCAGAAAAGACAATCTTTTTGTTGTCAAGCTTGGTGGCAAACGACCCGTAGAG
GGCGTTGGACAGCAACTTGGCGATGGAGCGCAGGGTTTGGTTTTTGTCGCGATCGGCGCGCTCCTTGGCC
GCGATGTTTAGCTGCACGTATTCGCGCGCAACGCACCGCCATTCGGGAAAGACGGTGGTGCGCTCGTCGG
GCACCAGGTGCACGCGCCAACCGCGGTTGTGCAGGGTGACAAGGTCAACGCTGGTGGCTACCTCTCCGCG
TAGGCGCTCGTTGGTCCAGCAGAGGCGGCCGCCCTTGCGCGAGCAGAATGGCGGTAGGGGGTCTAGCTGC
GTCTCGTCCGGGGGGTCTGCGTCCACGGTAAAGACCCCGGGCAGCAGGCGCGCGTCGAAGTAGTCTATCT
TGCATCCTTGCAAGTCTAGCGCCTGCTGCCATGCGCGGGCGGCAAGCGCGCGCTCGTATGGGTTGAGTGG
GGGACCCCATGGCATGGGGTGGGTGAGCGCGGAGGCGTACATGCCGCAAATGTCGTAAACGTAGAGGGGC
TCTCTGAGTATTCCAAGATATGTAGGGTAGCATCTTCCACCGCGGATGCTGGCGCGCACGTAATCGTATA
GTTCGTGCGAGGGAGCGAGGAGGTCGGGACCGAGGTTGCTACGGGCGGGCTGCTCTGCTCGGAAGACTAT
CTGCCTGAAGATGGCATGTGAGTTGGATGATATGGTTGGACGCTGGAAGACGTTGAAGCTGGCGTCTGTG
AGACCTACCGCGTCACGCACGAAGGAGGCGTAGGAGTCGCGCAGCTTGTTGACCAGCTCGGCGGTGACCT
GCACGTCTAGGGCGCAGTAGTCCAGGGTTTCCTTGATGATGTCATACTTATCCTGTCCCTTTTTTTTCCA
CAGCTCGCGGTTGAGGACAAACTCTTCGCGGTCTTTCCAGTACTCTTGGATCGGAAACCCGTCGGCCTCC
GAACGGTAAGAGCCTAGCATGTAGAACTGGTTGACGGCCTGGTAGGCGCAGCATCCCTTTTCTACGGGTA
GCGCGTATGCCTGCGCGGCCTTCCGGAGCGAGGTGTGGGTGAGCGCAAAGGTGTCCCTGACCATGACTTT
GAGGTACTGGTATTTGAAGTCAGTGTCGTCGCATCCGCCCTGCTCCCAGAGCAAAAAGTCCGTGCGCTTT
TTGGAACGCGGATTTGGCAGGGCGAAGGTGACATCGTTGAAGAGTATCTTTCCCGCGCGAGGCATAAAGT
TGCGTGTGATGCGGAAGGGTCCCGGCACCTCGGAACGGTTGTTAATTACCTGGGCGGCGAGCACGATCTC
GTCAAAGCCGTTGATGTTGTGGCCCACAATGTAAAGTTCCAAGAAGCGCGGGATGCCCTTGATGGAAGGC
AATTTTTTAAGTTCCTCGTAGGTGAGCTCTTCAGGGGAGCTGAGCCCGTGCTCTGAAAGGGCCCAGTCTG
CAAGATGAGGGTTGGAAGCGACGAATGAGCTCCACAGGTCACGGGCCATTAGCATTTGCAGGTGGTCGCG
AAAGGTCCTAAACTGGCGACCTATGGCCATTTTTTCTGGGGTGATGCAGTAGAAGGTAAGCGGGTCTTGT
TCCCAGCGGTCCCATCCAAGGTTCGCGGCTAGGTCTCGCGCGGCAGTCACTAGAGGCTCATCTCCGCCGA
ACTTCATGACCAGCATGAAGGGCACGAGCTGCTTCCCAAAGGCCCCCATCCAAGTATAGGTCTCTACATC
GTAGGTGACAAAGAGACGCTCGGTGCGAGGATGCGAGCCGATCGGGAAGAACTGGATCTCCCGCCACCAA
TTGGAGGAGTGGCTATTGATGTGGTGAAAGTAGAAGTCCCTGCGACGGGCCGAACACTCGTGCTGGCTTT
TGTAAAAACGTGCGCAGTACTGGCAGCGGTGCACGGGCTGTACATCCTGCACGAGGTTGACCTGACGACC
GCGCACAAGGAAGCAGAGTGGGAATTTGAGCCCCTCGCCTGGCGGGTTTGGCTGGTGGTCTTCTACTTCG
GCTGCTTGTCCTTGACCGTCTGGCTGCTCGAGGGGAGTTACGGTGGATCGGACCACCACGCCGCGCGAGC
CCAAAGTCCAGATGTCCGCGCGCGGCGGTCGGAGCTTGATGACAACATCGCGCAGATGGGAGCTGTCCAT
GGTCTGGAGCTCCCGCGGCGTCAGGTCAGGCGGGAGCTCCTGCAGGTTTACCTCGCATAGACGGGTCAGG
GCGCGGGCTAGATCCAGGTGATACCTAATTTCCAGGGGCTGGTTGGTGGCGGCGTCGATGGCTTGCAAGA
GGCCGCATCCCCGCGGCGCGACTACGGTACCGCGCGGCGGGCGGTGGGCCGCGGGGGTGTCCTTGGATGA
TGCATCTAAAAGCGGTGACGCGGGCGAGCCCCCGGAGGTAGGGGGGGCTCCGGACCCGCCGGGAGAGGGG
GCAGGGGCACGTCGGCGCCGCGCGCGGGCAGGAGCTGGTGCTGCGCGCGTAGGTTGCTGGCGAACGCGAC
GACGCGGCGGTTGATCTCCTGAATCTGGCGCCTCTGCGTGAAGACGACGGGCCCGGTGAGCTTGAACCTG
AAAGAGAGTTCGACAGAATCAATTTCGGTGTCGTTGACGGCGGCCTGGCGCAAAATCTCCTGCACGTCTC
CTGAGTTGTCTTGATAGGCGATCTCGGCCATGAACTGCTCGATCTCTTCCTCCTGGAGATCTCCGCGTCC
GGCTCGCTCCACGGTGGCGGCGAGGTCGTTGGAAATGCGGGCCATGAGCTGCGAGAAGGCGTTGAGGCCT
CCCTCGTTCCAGACGCGGCTGTAGACCACGCCCCCTTCGGCATCGCGGGCGCGCATGACCACCTGCGCGA
GATTGAGCTCCACGTGCCGGGCGAAGACGGCGTAGTTTCGCAGGCGCTGAAAGAGGTAGTTGAGGGTGGT
GGCGGTGTGTTCTGCCACGAAGAAGTACATAACCCAGCGTCGCAACGTGGATTCGTTGATATCCCCCAAG
GCCTCAAGGCGCTCCATGGCCTCGTAGAAGTCCACGGCGAAGTTGAAAAACTGGGAGTTGCGCGCCGACA
CGGTTAACTCCTCCTCCAGAAGACGGATGAGCTCGGCGACAGTGTCGCGCACCTCGCGCTCAAAGGCTAC
AGGGGCCTCTTCTTCTTCTTCAATCTCCTCTTCCATAAGGGCCTCCCCTTCTTCTTCTTCTGGCGGCGGT
GGGGGAGGGGGGACACGGCGGCGACGACGGCGCACCGGGAGGCGGTCGACAAAGCGCTCGATCATCTCCC
CGCGGCGACGGCGCATGGTCTCGGTGACGGCGCGGCCGTTCTCGCGGGGGCGCAGTTGGAAGACGCCGCC
CGTCATGTCCCGGTTATGGGTTGGCGGGGGGCTGCCATGCGGCAGGGATACGGCGCTAACGATGCATCTC
AACAATTGTTGTGTAGGTACTCCGCCGCCGAGGGACCTGAGCGAGTCCGCATCGACCGGATCGGAAAACC
TCTCGAGAAAGGCGTCTAACCAGTCACAGTCGCAAGGTAGGCTGAGCACCGTGGCGGGCGGCAGCGGGCG
GCGGTCGGGGTTGTTTCTGGCGGAGGTGCTGCTGATGATGTAATTAAAGTAGGCGGTCTTGAGACGGCGG
ATGGTCGACAGAAGCACCATGTCCTTGGGTCCGGCCTGCTGAATGCGCAGGCGGTCGGCCATGCCCCAGG
CTTCGTTTTGACATCGGCGCAGGTCTTTGTAGTAGTCTTGCATGAGCCTTTCTACCGGCACTTCTTCTTC
TCCTTCCTCTTGTCCTGCATCTCTTGCATCTATCGCTGCGGCGGCGGCGGAGTTTGGCCGTAGGTGGCGC
CCTCTTCCTCCCATGCGTGTGACCCCGAAGCCCCTCATCGGCTGAAGCAGGGCTAGGTCGGCGACAACGC
GCTCGGCTAATATGGCCTGCTGCACCTGCGTGAGGGTAGACTGGAAGTCATCCATGTCCACAAAGCGGTG
GTATGCGCCCGTGTTGATGGTGTAAGTGCAGTTGGCCATAACGGACCAGTTAACGGTCTGGTGACCCGGC
TGCGAGAGCTCGGTGTACCTGAGACGCGAGTAAGCCCTCGAGTCAAATACGTAGTCGTTGCAAGTCCGCA
CCAGGTACTGGTATCCCACCAAAAAGTGCGGCGGCGGCTGGCGGTAGAGGGGCCAGCGTAGGGTGGCCGG
GGCTCCGGGGGCGAGATCTTCCAACATAAGGCGATGATATCCGTAGATGTACCTGGACATCCAGGTGATG
CCGGCGGCGGTGGTGGAGGCGCGCGGAAAGTCGCGGACGCGGTTCCAGATGTTGCGCAGCGGCAAAAAGT
GCTCCATGGTCGGGACGCTCTGGCCGGTCAGGCGCGCGCAATCGTTGACGCTCTAGCGTGCAAAAGGAGA
GCCTGTAAGCGGGCACTCTTCCGTGGTCTGGTGGATAAATTCGCAAGGGTATCATGGCGGACGACCGGGG
TTCGAGCCCCGTATCCGGCCGTCCGCCGTGATCCATGCGGTTACCGCCCGCGTGTCGAACCCAGGTGTGC
GACGTCAGACAACGGGGGAGTGCTCCTTTTGGCTTCCTTCCAGGCGCGGCGGCTGCTGCGCTAGCTTTTT
TGGCCACTGGCCGCGCGCAGCGTAAGCGGTTAGGCTGGAAAGCGAAAGCATTAAGTGGCTCGCTCCCTGT
AGCCGGAGGGTTATTTTCCAAGGGTTGAGTCGCGGGACCCCCGGTTCGAGTCTCGGACCGGCCGGACTGC
GGCGAACGGGGGTTTGCCTCCCCGTCATGCAAGACCCCGCTTGCAAATTCCTCCGGAAACAGGGACGAGC
CCCTTTTTTGCTTTTCCCAGATGCATCCGGTGCTGCGGCAGATGCGCCCCCCTCCTCAGCAGCGGCAAGA
GCAAGAGCAGCGGCAGACATGCAGGGCACCCTCCCCTCCTCCTACCGCGTCAGGAGGGGCGACATCCGCG
GTTGACGCGGCAGCAGATGGTGATTACGAACCCCCGCGGCGCCGGGCCCGGCACTACCTGGACTTGGAGG
AGGGCGAGGGCCTGGCGCGGCTAGGAGCGCCCTCTCCTGAGCGGCACCCAAGGGTGCAGCTGAAGCGTGA
TACGCGTGAGGCGTACGTGCCGCGGCAGAACCTGTTTCGCGACCGCGAGGGAGAGGAGCCCGAGGAGATG
CGGGATCGAAAGTTCCACGCAGGGCGCGAGCTGCGGCATGGCCTGAATCGCGAGCGGTTGCTGCGCGAGG
AGGACTTTGAGCCCGACGCGCGAACCGGGATTAGTCCCGCGCGCGCACACGTGGCGGCCGCCGACCTGGT
AACCGCATACGAGCAGACGGTGAACCAGGAGATTAACTTTCAAAAAAGCTTTAACAACCACGTGCGTACG
CTTGTGGCGCGCGAGGAGGTGGCTATAGGACTGATGCATCTGTGGGACTTTGTAAGCGCGCTGGAGCAAA
ACCCAAATAGCAAGCCGCTCATGGCGCAGCTGTTCCTTATAGTGCAGCACAGCAGGGACAACGAGGCATT
CAGGGATGCGCTGCTAAACATAGTAGAGCCCGAGGGCCGCTGGCTGCTCGATTTGATAAACATCCTGCAG
AGCATAGTGGTGCAGGAGCGCAGCTTGAGCCTGGCTGACAAGGTGGCCGCCATCAACTATTCCATGCTTA
GCCTGGGCAAGTTTTACGCCCGCAAGATATACCATACCCCTTACGTTCCCATAGACAAGGAGGTAAAGAT
CGAGGGGTTCTACATGCGCATGGCGCTGAAGGTGCTTACCTTGAGCGACGACCTGGGCGTTTATCGCAAC
GAGCGCATCCACAAGGCCGTGAGCGTGAGCCGGCGGCGCGAGCTCAGCGACCGCGAGCTGATGCACAGCC
TGCAAAGGGCCCTGGCTGGCACGGGCAGCGGCGATAGAGAGGCCGAGTCCTACTTTGACGCGGGCGCTGA
CCTGCGCTGGGCCCCAAGCCGACGCGCCCTGGAGGCAGCTGGGGCCGGACCTGGGCTGGCGGTGGCACCC
GCGCGCGCTGGCAACGTCGGCGGCGTGGAGGAATATGACGAGGACGATGAGTACGAGCCAGAGGACGGCG
AGTACTAAGCGGTGATGTTTCTGATCAGATGATGCAAGACGCAACGGACCCGGCGGTGCGGGCGGCGCTG
CAGAGCCAGCCGTCCGGCCTTAACTCCACGGACGACTGGCGCCAGGTCATGGACCGCATCATGTCGCTGA
CTGCGCGCAATCCTGACGCGTTCCGGCAGCAGCCGCAGGCCAACCGGCTCTCCGCAATTCTGGAAGCGGT
GGTCCCGGCGCGCGCAAACCCCACGCACGAGAAGGTGCTGGCGATCGTAAACGCGCTGGCCGAAAACAGG
GCCATCCGGCCCGACGAGGCCGGCCTGGTCTACGACGCGCTGCTTCAGCGCGTGGCTCGTTACAACAGCG
GCAACGTGCAGACCAACCTGGACCGGCTGGTGGGGGATGTGCGCGAGGCCGTGGCGCAGCGTGAGCGCGC
GCAGCAGCAGGGCAACCTGGGCTCCATGGTTGCACTAAACGCCTTCCTGAGTACACAGCCCGCCAACGTG
CCGCGGGGACAGGAGGACTACACCAACTTTGTGAGCGCACTGCGGCTAATGGTGACTGAGACACCGCAAA
GTGAGGTGTACCAGTCTGGGCCAGACTATTTTTTCCAGACCAGTAGACAAGGCCTGCAGACCGTAAACCT
GAGCCAGGCTTTCAAAAACTTGCAGGGGCTGTGGGGGGTGCGGGCTCCCACAGGCGACCGCGCGACCGTG
TCTAGCTTGCTGACGCCCAACTCGCGCCTGTTGCTGCTGCTAATAGCGCCCTTCACGGACAGTGGCAGCG
TGTCCCGGGACACATACCTAGGTCACTTGCTGACACTGTACCGCGAGGCCATAGGTCAGGCGCATGTGGA
CGAGCATACTTTCCAGGAGATTACAAGTGTCAGCCGCGCGCTGGGGCAGGAGGACACGGGCAGCCTGGAG
GCAACCCTAAACTACCTGCTGACCAACCGGCGGCAGAAGATCCCCTCGTTGCACAGTTTAAACAGCGAGG
AGGAGCGCATTTTGCGCTACGTGCAGCAGAGCGTGAGCCTTAACCTGATGCGCGACGGGGTAACGCCCAG
CGTGGCGCTGGACATGACCGCGCGCAACATGGAACCGGGCATGTATGCCTCAAACCGGCCGTTTATCAAC
CGCCTAATGGACTACTTGCATCGCGCGGCCGCCGTGAACCCCGAGTATTTCACCAATGCCATCTTGAACC
CGCACTGGCTACCGCCCCCTGGTTTCTACACCGGGGGATTCGAGGTGCCCGAGGGTAACGATGGATTCCT
CTGGGACGACATAGACGACAGCGTGTTTTCCCCGCAACCGCAGACCCTGCTAGAGTTGCAACAGCGCGAG
CAGGCAGAGGCGGCGCTGCGAAAGGAAAGCTTCCGCAGGCCAAGCAGCTTGTCCGATCTAGGCGCTGCGG
CCCCGCGGTCAGATGCTAGTAGCCCATTTCCAAGCTTGATAGGGTCTCTTACCAGCACTCGCACCACCCG
CCCGCGCCTGCTGGGCGAG
